>Addgene plasmid #77165 | PNKP gRNA (BRDN0001144902) | addgene full sequence | sequence record 187240 | Addgene Assembled Sequence
CCCGGGTGCAAAGATGGATAAAGTTTTAAACAGAGAGGAATCTTTGCAGCTAATGGACCTTCTAGGTCTT
GAAAGGAGTGGGAATTGGCTCCGGTGCCCGTCAGTGGGCAGAGCGCACATCGCCCACAGTCCCCGAGAAG
TTGGGGGGAGGGGTCGGCAATTGATCCGGTGCCTAGAGAAGGTGGCGCGGGGTAAACTGGGAAAGTGATG
TCGTGTACTGGCTCCGCCTTTTTCCCGAGGGTGGGGGAGAACCGTATATAAGTGCAGTAGTCGCCGTGAA
CGTTCTTTTTCGCAACGGGTTTGCCGCCAGAACACAGGTAAGTGCCGTGTGTGGTTCCCGCGGGCCTGGC
CTCTTTACGGGTTATGGCCCTTGCGTGCCTTGAATTACTTCCACCTGGCTGCAGTACGTGATTCTTGATC
CCGAGCTTCGGGTTGGAAGTGGGTGGGAGAGTTCGAGGCCTTGCGCTTAAGGAGCCCCTTCGCCTCGTGC
TTGAGTTGAGGCCTGGCCTGGGCGCTGGGGCCGCCGCGTGCGAATCTGGTGGCACCTTCGCGCCTGTCTC
GCTGCTTTCGATAAGTCTCTAGCCATTTAAAATTTTTGATGACCTGCTGCGACGCTTTTTTTCTGGCAAG
ATAGTCTTGTAAATGCGGGCCAAGATCTGCACACTGGTATTTCGGTTTTTGGGGCCGCGGGCGGCGACGG
GGCCCGTGCGTCCCAGCGCACATGTTCGGCGAGGCGGGGCCTGCGAGCGCGGCCACCGAGAATCGGACGG
GGGTAGTCTCAAGCTGGCCGGCCTGCTCTGGTGCCTGGCCTCGCGCCGCCGTGTATCGCCCCGCCCTGGG
CGGCAAGGCTGGCCCGGTCGGCACCAGTTGCGTGAGCGGAAAGATGGCCGCTTCCCGGCCCTGCTGCAGG
GAGCTCAAAATGGAGGACGCGGCGCTCGGGAGAGCGGGCGGGTGAGTCACCCACACAAAGGAAAAGGGCC
TTTCCGTCCTCAGCCGTCGCTTCATGTGACTCCACGGAGTACCGGGCGCCGTCCAGGCACCTCGATTAGT
TCTCGAGCTTTTGGAGTACGTCGTCTTTAGGTTGGGGGGAGGGGTTTTATGCGATGGAGTTTCCCCACAC
TGAGTGGGTGGAGACTGAAGTTAGGCCAGCTTGGCACTTGATGTAATTCTCCTTGGAATTTGCCCTTTTT
GAGTTTGGATCTTGGTTCATTCTCAAGCCTCAGACAGTGGTTCAAAGTTTTTTTCTTCCATTTCAGGTGT
CGTGACGTACGGCCACCATGACCGAGTACAAGCCCACGGTGCGCCTCGCCACCCGCGACGACGTCCCCAG
GGCCGTACGCACCCTCGCCGCCGCGTTCGCCGACTACCCCGCCACGCGCCACACCGTCGATCCGGACCGC
CACATCGAGCGGGTCACCGAGCTGCAAGAACTCTTCCTCACGCGCGTCGGGCTCGACATCGGCAAGGTGT
GGGTCGCGGACGACGGCGCCGCCGTGGCGGTCTGGACCACGCCGGAGAGCGTCGAAGCGGGGGCGGTGTT
CGCCGAGATCGGCCCGCGCATGGCCGAGTTGAGCGGTTCCCGGCTGGCCGCGCAGCAACAGATGGAAGGC
CTCCTGGCGCCGCACCGGCCCAAGGAGCCCGCGTGGTTCCTGGCCACCGTCGGAGTCTCGCCCGACCACC
AGGGCAAGGGTCTGGGCAGCGCCGTCGTGCTCCCCGGAGTGGAGGCGGCCGAGCGCGCCGGGGTGCCCGC
CTTCCTGGAGACCTCCGCGCCCCGCAACCTCCCCTTCTACGAGCGGCTCGGCTTCACCGTCACCGCCGAC
GTCGAGGTGCCCGAAGGACCGCGCACCTGGTGCATGACCCGCAAGCCCGGTGCCTGAACGCGTTAAGTCG
ACAATCAACCTCTGGATTACAAAATTTGTGAAAGATTGACTGGTATTCTTAACTATGTTGCTCCTTTTAC
GCTATGTGGATACGCTGCTTTAATGCCTTTGTATCATGCTATTGCTTCCCGTATGGCTTTCATTTTCTCC
TCCTTGTATAAATCCTGGTTGCTGTCTCTTTATGAGGAGTTGTGGCCCGTTGTCAGGCAACGTGGCGTGG
TGTGCACTGTGTTTGCTGACGCAACCCCCACTGGTTGGGGCATTGCCACCACCTGTCAGCTCCTTTCCGG
GACTTTCGCTTTCCCCCTCCCTATTGCCACGGCGGAACTCATCGCCGCCTGCCTTGCCCGCTGCTGGACA
GGGGCTCGGCTGTTGGGCACTGACAATTCCGTGGTGTTGTCGGGGAAATCATCGTCCTTTCCTTGGCTGC
TCGCCTGTGTTGCCACCTGGATTCTGCGCGGGACGTCCTTCTGCTACGTCCCTTCGGCCCTCAATCCAGC
GGACCTTCCTTCCCGCGGCCTGCTGCCGGCTCTGCGGCCTCTTCCGCGTCTTCGCCTTCGCCCTCAGACG
AGTCGGATCTCCCTTTGGGCCGCCTCCCCGCGTCGACTTTAAGACCAATGACTTACAAGGCAGCTGTAGA
TCTTAGCCACTTTTTAAAAGAAAAGGGGGGACTGGAAGGGCTAATTCACTCCCAACGAAGACAAGATCTG
CTTTTTGCTTGTACTGGGTCTCTCTGGTTAGACCAGATCTGAGCCTGGGAGCTCTCTGGCTAACTAGGGA
ACCCACTGCTTAAGCCTCAATAAAGCTTGCCTTGAGTGCTTCAAGTAGTGTGTGCCCGTCTGTTGTGTGA
CTCTGGTAACTAGAGATCCCTCAGACCCTTTTAGTCAGTGTGGAAAATCTCTAGCAGTACGTATAGTAGT
TCATGTCATCTTATTATTCAGTATTTATAACTTGCAAAGAAATGAATATCAGAGAGTGAGAGGAACTTGT
TTATTGCAGCTTATAATGGTTACAAATAAAGCAATAGCATCACAAATTTCACAAATAAAGCATTTTTTTC
ACTGCATTCTAGTTGTGGTTTGTCCAAACTCATCAATGTATCTTATCATGTCTGGCTCTAGCTATCCCGC
CCCTAACTCCGCCCATCCCGCCCCTAACTCCGCCCAGTTCCGCCCATTCTCCGCCCCATGGCTGACTAAT
TTTTTTTATTTATGCAGAGGCCGAGGCCGCCTCGGCCTCTGAGCTATTCCAGAAGTAGTGAGGAGGCTTT
TTTGGAGGCCTAGGGACGTACCCAATTCGCCCTATAGTGAGTCGTATTACGCGCGCTCACTGGCCGTCGT
TTTACAACGTCGTGACTGGGAAAACCCTGGCGTTACCCAACTTAATCGCCTTGCAGCACATCCCCCTTTC
GCCAGCTGGCGTAATAGCGAAGAGGCCCGCACCGATCGCCCTTCCCAACAGTTGCGCAGCCTGAATGGCG
AATGGG
[124 nt withheld, positions 3367-3490]
C
[91 nt withheld, positions 3492-3582]
A
[49 nt withheld, positions 3584-3632]
CCTTTGACGTTGGAGTCCACGTTCTTT
[37 nt withheld, positions 3660-3696]
ACCCTATCTCGGTCTATTCTTTTGATTTATAAGGGATTTTGCCGATTTCGGCCTATTGGTTAAAAAATGA
GCTGATTTAACAAAAATTTAACGCGAATTTTAACAAAATATTAACGCTTACAATTTAGGTGGCACTTTTC
GGGGAAATGTGCGCGGAACCCCTATTTGTTTATTTTTCTAAATACATTCAAATATGTATCCGCTCATGAG
ACAATAACCCTGATAAATGCTTCAATAATATTGAAAAAGGAAGAGTATGAGTATTCAACATTTCCGTGTC
GCCCTTATTCCCTTTTTTGCGGCATTTTGCCTTCCTGTTTTTGCTCACCCAGAAACGCTGGTGAAAGTAA
AAGATGCTGAAGATCAGTTGGGTGCACGAGTGGGTTACATCGAACTGGATCTCAACAGCGGTAAGATCCT
TGAGAGTTTTCGCCCCGAAGAACGTTTTCCAATGATGAGCACTTTTAAAGTTCTGCTATGTGGCGCGGTA
TTATCCCGTATTGACGCCGGGCAAGAGCAACTCGGTCGCCGCATACACTATTCTCAGAATGACTTGGTTG
AGTACTCACCAGTCACAGAAAAGCATCTTACGGATGGCATGACAGTAAGAGAATTATGCAGTGCTGCCAT
AACCATGAGTGATAACACTGCGGCCAACTTACTTCTGACAACGATCGGAGGACCGAAGGAGCTAACCGCT
TTTTTGCACAACATGGGGGATCATGTAACTCGCCTTGATCGTTGGGAACCGGAGCTGAATGAAGCCATAC
CAAACGACGAGCGTGACACCACGATGCCTGTAGCAATGGCAACAACGTTGCGCAAACTATTAACTGGCGA
ACTACTTACTCTAGCTTCCCGGCAACAATTAATAGACTGGATGGAGGCGGATAAAGTTGCAGGACCACTT
CTGCGCTCGGCCCTTCCGGCTGGCTGGTTTATTGCTGATAAATCTGGAGCCGGTGAGCGTGGGTCTCGCG
GTATCATTGCAGCACTGGGGCCAGATGGTAAGCCCTCCCGTATCGTAGTTATCTACACGACGGGGAGTCA
GGCAACTATGGATGAACGAAATAGACAGATCGCTGAGATAGGTGCCTCACTGATTAAGCATTGGTAACTG
TCAGACCAAGTTTACTCATATATACTTTAGATTGATTTAAAACTTCATTTTTAATTTAAAAGGATCTAGG
TGAAGATCCTTTTTGATAATCTCATGACCAAAATCCCTTAACGTGAGTTTTCGTTCCACTGAGCGTCAGA
CCCCGTAGAAAAGATCAAAGGATCTTCTTGAGATCCTTTTTTTCTGCGCGTAATCTGCTGCTTGCAAACA
AAAAAACCACCGCTACCAGCGGTGGTTTGTTTGCCGGATCAAGAGCTACCAACTCTTTTTCCGAAGGTAA
CTGGCTTCAGCAGAGCGCAGATACCAAATACTGTTCTTCTAGTGTAGCCGTAGTTAGGCCACCACTTCAA
GAACTCTGTAGCACCGCCTACATACCTCGCTCTGCTAATCCTGTTACCAGTGGCTGCTGCCAGTGGCGAT
AAGTCGTGTCTTACCGGGTTGGACTCAAGACGATAGTTACCGGATAAGGCGCAGCGGTCGGGCTGAACGG
GGGGTTCGTGCACACAGCCCAGCTTGGAGCGAACGACCTACACCGAACTGAGATACCTACAGCGTGAGCT
ATGAGAAAGCGCCACGCTTCCCGAAGGGAGAAAGGCGGACAGGTATCCGGTAAGCGGCAGGGTCGGAACA
GGAGAGCGCACGAGGGAGCTTCCAGGGGGAAACGCCTGGTATCTTTATAGTCCTGTCGGGTTTCGCCACC
TCTGACTTGAGCGTCGATTTTTGTGATGCTCGTCAGGGGGGCGGAGCCTATGGAAAAACGCCAGCAACGC
GGCCTTTTTACGGTTCCTGGCCTTTTGCTGGCCTTTTGCTCACATGTTCTTTCCTGCGTTATCCCCTGAT
TCTGTGGATAACCGTATTACCGCCTTTGAGTGAGCTGATACCGCTCGCCGCAGCCGAACGACCGAGCGCA
GCGAGTCAGTGAGCGAGGAAGCGGAAGAGCGCCCAATACGCAAACCGCCTCTCCCCGCGCGTTGGCCGAT
TCATTAATGCAGCTGGCACGACAGGTTTCCCGACTGGAAAGCGGGCAGTGAGCGCAACGCAATTAATGTG
AGTTAGCTCACTCATTAGGCACCCCAGGCTTTACACTTTATGCTTCCGGCTCGTATGTTGTGTGGAATTG
TGAGCGGATAACAATTTCACACAGGAAACAGCTATGACCATGATTACGCCAAGCGCGCAATTAACCCTCA
CTAAAGGGAACAAAAGCTGGAGCTGCAAGCTTAATGTAGTCTTATGCAATACTCTTGTAGTCTTGCAACA
TGGTAACGATGAGTTAGCAACATGCCTTACAAGGAGAGAAAAAGCACCGTGCATGCCGATTGGTGGAAGT
AAGGTGGTACGATCGTGCCTTATTAGGAAGGCAACAGACGGGTCTGACATGGATTGGACGAACCACTGAA
TTGCCGCATTGCAGAGATATTGTATTTAAGTGCCTAGCTCGATACATAAACGGGTCTCTCTGGTTAGACC
AGATCTGAGCCTGGGAGCTCTCTGGCTAACTAGGGAACCCACTGCTTAAGCCTCAATAAAGCTTGCCTTG
AGTGCTTCAAGTAGTGTGTGCCCGTCTGTTGTGTGACTCTGGTAACTAGAGATCCCTCAGACCCTTTTAG
TCAGTGTGGAAAATCTCTAGCAGTGGCGCCCGAACAGGGACTTGAAAGCGAAAGGGAAACCAGAGGAGCT
CTCTCGACGCAGGACTCGGCTTGCTGAAGCGCGCACGGCAAGAGGCGAGGGGCGGCGACTGGTGAGTACG
CCAAAAATTTTGACTAGCGGAGGCTAGAAGGAGAGAGATGGGTGCGAGAGCGTCAGTATTAAGCGGGGGA
GAATTAGATCGCGATGGGAAAAAATTCGGTTAAGGCCAGGGGGAAAGAAAAAATATAAATTAAAACATAT
AGTATGGGCAAGCAGGGAGCTAGAACGATTCGCAGTTAATCCTGGCCTGTTAGAAACATCAGAAGGCTGT
AGACAAATACTGGGACAGCTACAACCATCCCTTCAGACAGGATCAGAAGAACTTAGATCATTATATAATA
CAGTAGCAACCCTCTATTGTGTGCATCAAAGGATAGAGATAAAAGACACCAAGGAAGCTTTAGACAAGAT
AGAGGAAGAGCAAAACAAAAGTAAGACCACCGCACAGCAAGCGGCCGCTGATCTTCAGACCTGGAGGAGG
AGATATGAGGGACAATTGGAGAAGTGAATTATATAAATATAAAGTAGTAAAAATTGAACCATTAGGAGTA
GCACCCACCAAGGCAAAGAGAAGAGTGGTGCAGAGAGAAAAAAGAGCAGTGGGAATAGGAGCTTTGTTCC
TTGGGTTCTTGGGAGCAGCAGGAAGCACTATGGGCGCAGCGTCAATGACGCTGACGGTACAGGCCAGACA
ATTATTGTCTGGTATAGTGCAGCAGCAGAACAATTTGCTGAGGGCTATTGAGGCGCAACAGCATCTGTTG
CAACTCACAGTCTGGGGCATCAAGCAGCTCCAGGCAAGAATCCTGGCTGTGGAAAGATACCTAAAGGATC
AACAGCTCCTGGGGATTTGGGGTTGCTCTGGAAAACTCATTTGCACCACTGCTGTGCCTTGGAATGCTAG
TTGGAGTAATAAATCTCTGGAACAGATTTGGAATCACACGACCTGGATGGAGTGGGACAGAGAAATTAAC
AATTACACAAGCTTAATACACTCCTTAATTGAAGAATCGCAAAACCAGCAAGAAAAGAATGAACAAGAAT
TATTGGAATTAGATAAATGGGCAAGTTTGTGGAATTGGTTTAACATAACAAATTGGCTGTGGTATATAAA
ATTATTCATAATGATAGTAGGAGGCTTGGTAGGTTTAAGAATAGTTTTTGCTGTACTTTCTATAGTGAAT
AGAGTTAGGCAGGGATATTCACCATTATCGTTTCAGACCCACCTCCCAACCCCGAGGGGACCCAGAGAGG
GCCTATTTCCCATGATTCCTTCATATTTGCATATACGATACAAGGCTGTTAGAGAGATAATTAGAATTAA
TTTGACTGTAAACACAAAGATATTAGTACAAAATACGTGACGTAGAAAGTAATAATTTCTTGGGTAGTTT
GCAGTTTTAAAATTATGTTTTAAAATGGACTATCATATGCTTACCGTAACTTGAAAGTATTTCGATTTCT
TGGCTTTATATATCTTGTGGAAAGGACGAAACACCGAGCTGCCGAAGAAGCGTATGGTTTTAGAGCTAGA
AATAGCAAGTTAAAATAAGGCTAGTCCGTTATCAACTTGAAAAAGTGGCACCGAGTCGGTGCTTTTTTAA
GCTTGGCGTAACTAGATCTTGAGACAAATGGCAGTATTCATCCACAATTTTAAAAGAAAAGGGGGGATTG
GGGGGTACAGTGCAGGGGAAAGAATAGTAGACATAATAGCAACAGACATACAAACTAAAGAATTACAAAA
ACAAATTACAAAAATTCAAAATTTTCGGGTTTATTACAGGGACAGCAGAGATCCACTTTGGCGCCGGCTC
GAGGGGG
Features (pLannotate 1.2.2; 29 found; start..end, strand, type, name):
     14..80      +  CDS            small t antigen (fragment): SV40 (simian virus 40) small t antigen
    106..317     +  promoter       EF-1α core promoter: core promoter for human elongation factor EF-1α
    318..1256    +  intron         EF-1α intron A: intron upstream of the start codon of human EF-1α
   1278..1877    +  CDS            PuroR (fragment): puromycin N-acetyltransferase; pac from Streptomyces; confers resistance to puromycin
   1893..2481    +  misc_feature   WPRE: woodchuck hepatitis virus posttranscriptional regulatory element
   2532..2551    +  misc_feature   cPPT/CTS (fragment): central polypurine tract and central termination sequence of HIV-1
   2553..2786    +  LTR            3' LTR (ΔU3): self-inactivating 3' long terminal repeat (LTR) from HIV-1
   2864..2985    +  polyA_signal   SV40 poly(A) signal: SV40 polyadenylation signal
   3025..3160    +  rep_origin     SV40 ori: SV40 origin of replication
   3181..3199    -  promoter       T7 promoter: promoter for bacteriophage T7 RNA polymerase
   3207..3362    +  CDS            lacZα (fragment): LacZα fragment of β-galactosidase; lacZ fragment
   3367..3795    +  rep_origin     f1 ori (sequence partly withheld): f1 bacteriophage origin of replication; arrow indicates direction of (+) strand synthesis
   3848..3952    +  promoter       AmpR promoter: bla
   3953..4813    +  CDS            AmpR: β-lactamase; bla; confers resistance to ampicillin, carbenicillin, and related antibiotics
   4984..5572    +  rep_origin     ori: high-copy-number ColE1/pMB1/pBR322/pUC origin of replication
   5755..5847    +  CDS            lacI (fragment): lac repressor; lacI; The lac repressor binds to the lac operator to inhibit transcription in E. coli. This inhibition can be relieved by adding lactose or isopropyl-β-D-thiogalactopyranoside (IPTG).
   5860..5881    +  protein_bind   CAP binding site: CAP binding activates transcription in the presence of cAMP. E. coli catabolite activator protein
   5896..5926    +  promoter       lac promoter: promoter for the E. coli lac operon
   5934..5950    +  protein_bind   lac operator: The lac repressor binds to the lac operator to inhibit transcription in E. coli. This inhibition can be relieved by adding lactose or isopropyl-β-D-thiogalactopyranoside (IPTG). lac repressor encoded by lacI
   5995..6013    +  promoter       T3 promoter: promoter for bacteriophage T3 RNA polymerase
   6041..6267    +  promoter       RSV promoter: Rous sarcoma virus enhancer/promoter
   6268..6448    +  LTR            5' LTR (truncated): truncated 5' long terminal repeat (LTR) from HIV-1
   6495..6620    +  misc_feature   HIV-1 Ψ: packaging signal of human immunodeficiency virus type 1
   6604..6967    +  CDS            HIV-1 gag (fragment): gag protein from human immunodeficiency virus 1; gag
   7113..7346    +  misc_feature   RRE: The Rev response element (RRE) of HIV-1 allows for Rev-dependent mRNA export from the nucleus to the cytoplasm.
   7723..7749    +  CDS            Rev (fragment): human immunodeficiency virus 1 (HIV-1) Rev protein; rev; enhances nuclear export of unspliced and incompletely spliced viral mRNAs
   7753..7993    +  promoter       U6 promoter: RNA polymerase III promoter for human U6 snRNA
   8023..8098    +  misc_RNA       gRNA scaffold: guide RNA scaffold for the Streptococcus pyogenes CRISPR/Cas9 system
   8154..8271    +  misc_feature   cPPT/CTS: central polypurine tract and central termination sequence of HIV-1
