[The description below was written by a language model from this plasmid's Addgene catalogue record and pLannotate feature annotations shown in this document.]
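Description:
PNKP gRNA (BRDN0001144902) is a third-generation lentiviral guide RNA plasmid built on the lentiGuide-Puro backbone and designed to target human PNKP (polynucleotide kinase 3'-phosphatase) for CRISPR-Cas9 editing. It is maintained in E. coli as a high-copy plasmid through a ColE1/pUC-type origin with ampicillin resistance (β-lactamase). The backbone also carries an f1 origin, an SV40 origin and poly(A) signal, and remnants of lac and T7/T3 cloning-vector sequences.

The annotated 8.3 kb sequence shows a transfer-vector layout in which an RSV promoter drives a truncated HIV-1 5' LTR. This makes genomic RNA production Tat-independent. The LTR is followed by the Ψ packaging signal with a partial gag fragment and the Rev response element for nuclear export of the full-length transcript. Inside the provirus, a human U6 RNA polymerase III promoter expresses the PNKP-specific spacer fused to the Streptococcus pyogenes guide RNA scaffold. A cPPT/CTS element downstream of it aids nuclear import of the reverse-transcribed genome. A second cassette uses the EF-1α core promoter with its first intron to express puromycin N-acetyltransferase, allowing selection of transduced mammalian cells, and a WPRE enhances transcript expression. The ΔU3 3' LTR makes the integrated provirus self-inactivating.

The plasmid does not encode Cas9, so it is meant to be used with a separate Cas9 vector such as lentiCas9-Blast or in cells that already express Cas9. The guide was designed against the PNKP RefSeq transcript and belongs to a human kinome gRNA collection, so it is suited to individual gene knockout or follow-up of screening results.
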