Addgene plasmid #77165: PNKP gRNA (BRDN0001144902)
Purpose: 3rd generation lentiviral gRNA plasmid targeting human PNKP
Depositing lab: John Doench & David Root. Depositing organization: Broad Institute. Publication: Optimized sgRNA design to maximize activity and minimize off-target effects of CRISPR-Cas9. Doench JG, Fusi N, Sullender M, Hegde M, Vaimberg EW, Donovan KF, Smith I, Tothova Z, Wilen C, Orchard R, Virgin HW, Listgarten J, Root DE. Nat Biotechnol. 2016 Jan 18. doi: 10.1038/nbt.3437. PubMed 26780180.
Backbone
  Vector backbone: lentiGuide-Puro
  Backbone manufacturer: Zhang Lab (Addgene plasmid # 52963)
  Vector type: Mammalian Expression, Lentiviral, CRISPR
  Selectable markers: Puromycin
Growth in bacteria
  Bacterial resistance: Ampicillin, 100 μg/mL
  Growth temperature: 37°C
  Growth strain: DH5alpha
  Copy number: High Copy
Gene/Insert
  Gene/Insert name: PNKP (alt names: PNKP; NM_007254.3)
  gRNA/shRNA sequence: AGCTGCCGAAGAAGCGTATG
  Species: H. sapiens (human)
  Entrez Gene: PNKP (a.k.a. AOA4, CMT2B2, EIEE10, MCSZ, PNK)
  Promoter: hU6
  Cloning method: Unknown
  Sequencing primers: 5′ U6-F; 3′ pS2-R
Terms and licenses: Academic/Nonprofit Terms; Industry Terms: Not Available to Industry
Depositor comments: The gRNA was designed to target the following Genbank reference sequence(s): NM_007254.3. Note that this plasmid does NOT contain Cas9. It should be used in conjunction with lentiCas9-Blast (Addgene #52962) or otherwise with cell lines already expressing Cas9. Browse the full kinome gRNA library at http://www.addgene.org/pooled-library/broadgpp-human-kinome/ or visit http://www.broadinstitute.org/rnai/public/ for detailed protocols and information.
How to cite: PNKP gRNA (BRDN0001144902) was a gift from John Doench & David Root (Addgene plasmid # 77165 ; http://n2t.net/addgene:77165 ; RRID:Addgene_77165)
