>Addgene plasmid #77165 | PNKP gRNA (BRDN0001144902) | depositor partial sequence | sequence record 144625 | Target Sequence
AGCTGCCGAAGAAGCGTATG
