>Addgene plasmid #77165 | PNKP gRNA (BRDN0001144902) | addgene partial sequence | sequence record 187239 | hU6-F
GTAGAAAGTAATAATTTCTTGGGTAGTTTGCAGTTTTAAAATTATGTTTTAAAATGGACTATCATATGCT
TACCGTAACTTGAAAGTATTTCGATTTCTTGGCTTTATATATCTTGTGGAAAGGACGAAACACCGAGCTG
CCGAAGAAGCGTATGGTTTTAGAGCTAGAAATAGCAAGTTAAAATAAGGCTAGTCCGTTATCAACTTGAA
AAAGTGGCACCGAGTCGGTGCTTTTTTAAGCTTGGCGTAACTAGATCTTGAGACAAATGGCAGTATTCAT
CCACAATTTTAAAAGAAAAGGGGGGATTGGGGGGTACAGTGCAGGGGAAAGAATAGTAGACATAATAGCA
ACAGACATACAAACTAAAGAATTACAAAAACAAATTACAAAAATTCAAAATTTTCGGGTTTATTACAGGG
ACAGCAGAGATCCACTTTGGCGCCGGCTCGAGGGGGCCCGGGTGCAAAGATGGATAAAGTTTTAAACAGA
GAGGAATCTTTGCAGCTAATGGACCTTCTAGGTCTTGAAAGGAGTGGGAATTGGCTCCGGTGCCCGTCAG
TGGGCAGAGC
